>Addgene plasmid #36110 | YFP Gamma 13 | depositor partial sequence | sequence record 44753 | YFP Gamma 13 sequence 7278 bps
TCGCGAATGCATGTCGTTACATAACTTACGGTAAATGGCCCGCCTGGCTGACCGCCCAACGACCCCCGCC
CATTGACGTCAATAATGACGTATGTTCCCATAGTAACGCCAATAGGGACTTTCCATTGACGTCAATGGGT
GGAGTATTTACGGTAAACTGCCCACTTGGCAGTACATCAAGTGTATCATATGCCAAGTACGCCCCCTATT
GACGTCAATGACGGTAAATGGCCCGCCTGGCATTATGCCCAGTACATGACCTTATGGGACTTTCCTACTT
GGCAGTACATCTACGTATTAGTCATCGCTATTACCATGGTGATGCGGTTTTGGCAGTACATCAATGGGCG
TGGATAGCGGTTTGACTCACGGGGATTTCCAAGTCTCCACCCCATTGACGTCAATGGGAGTTTGTTTTGG
CACCAAAATCAACGGGACTTTCCAAAATGTCGTAACAACTCCGCCCCATTGACGCAAATGGGCGGTAGGC
GTGTACGGTGGGAGGTCTATATAAGCAGAGCTCGTTTAGTGAACCGTCAGATCGCCTGGAGACGCCATCC
ACGCTGTTTTGACCTCCATAGAAGACACCGGGACCGATCCAGCCTCCGGACTCTAGCCTAGGCCGCGGGA
CGGATAACAATTTCACACAGGAAACAGCTATGACCATTAGGCCTTTGCAAAAAGCTATTTAGGTGACACT
ATAGAAGGTACGCCTGCAGGTACCGGATCACAAGTTTGTACAAAAAAGCTGAACGAGAAACGTAAAATGA
TATAAATATCAATATATTAAATTAGATTTTGCATAAAAAACAGACTACATAATACTGTAAAACACAACAT
ATCCAGTCACTATGGCGGCCGCATTAGGCACCCCAGGCTTTACACTTTATGCTTCCGGCTCGTATAATGT
GTGGATTTTGAGTTAGGATCCGTCGAGATTTTCAGGAGCTAAGGAAGCTAAAATGGAGAAAAAAATCACT
GGATATACCACCGTTGATATATCCCAATGGCATCGTAAAGAACATTTTGAGGCATTTCAGTCAGTTGCTC
AATGTACCTATAACCAGACCGTTCAGCTGGATATTACGGCCTTTTTAAAGACCGTAAAGAAAAATAAGCA
CAAGTTTTATCCGGCCTTTATTCACATTCTTGCCCGCCTGATGAATGCTCATCCGGAATTCCGTATGGCA
ATGAAAGACGGTGAGCTGGTGATATGGGATAGTGTTCACCCTTGTTACACCGTTTTCCATGAGCAAACTG
AAACGTTTTCATCGCTCTGGAGTGAATACCACGACGATTTCCGGCAGTTTCTACACATATATTCGCAAGA
TGTGGCGTGTTACGGTGAAAACCTGGCCTATTTCCCTAAAGGGTTTATTGAGAATATGTTTTTCGTCTCA
GCCAATCCCTGGGTGAGTTTCACCAGTTTTGATTTAAACGTGGCCAATATGGACAACTTCTTCGCCCCCG
TTTTCACCATGGGCAAATATTATACGCAAGGCGACAAGGTGCTGATGCCGCTGGCGATTCAGGTTCATCA
TGCCGTCTGTGATGGCTTCCATGTCGGCAGAATGCTTAATGAATTACAACAGTACTGCGATGAGTGGCAG
GGCGGGGCGTAAACGCGTGGATCCGGCTTACTAAAAGCCAGATAACAGTATGCGTATTTGCGCGCTGATT
TTTGCGGTATAAGAATATATACTGATATGTATACCCGAAGTATGTCAAAAAGAGGTGTGCTATGAAGCAG
CGTATTACAGTGACAGTTGACAGCGACAGCTATCAGTTGCTCAAGGCATATATGATGTCAATATCTCCGG
TCTGGTAAGCACAACCATGCAGAATGAAGCCCGTCGTCTGCGTGCCGAACGCTGGAAAGCGGAAAATCAG
GAAGGGATGGCTGAGGTCGCCCGGTTTATTGAAATGAACGGCTCTTTTGCTGACGAGAACAGGGACTGGT
GAAATGCAGTTTAAGGTTTACACCTATAAAAGAGAGAGCCGTTATCGTCTGTTTGTGGATGTACAGAGTG
ATATTATTGACACGCCCGGGCGACGGATGGTGATCCCCCTGGCCAGTGCACGTCTGCTGTCAGATAAAGT
CTCCCGTGAACTTTACCCGGTGGTGCATATCGGGGATGAAAGCTGGCGCATGATGACCACCGATATGGCC
AGTGTGCCGGTCTCCGTTATCGGGGAAGAAGTGGCTGATCTCAGCCACCGCGAAAATGACATCAAAAACG
CCATTAACCTGATGTTCTGGGGAATATAAATGTCAGGCTCCCTTATACACAGCCAGTCTGCAGGTCGACC
ATAGTGACTGGATATGTTGTGTTTTACAGTATTATGTAGTCTGTTTTTTATGCAAAATCTAATTTAATAT
ATTGATATTTATATCATTTTACGTTTCTCGTTCAGCTTTCTTGTACAAAGTGGTGATCGCGTGCATGCGA
CGTCATAGCTCTCTCCCTATAGTGAGTCGTATTATAAGCTAGGCACTGGCCGTCGTTTTACAACGTCGTG
ACTGGGAAAACTGCTAGCTTGGGATCTTTGTGAAGGAACCTTACTTCTGTGGTGTGACATAATTGGACAA
ACTACCTACAGAGATTTAAAGCTCTAAGGTAAATATAAAATTTTTAAGTGTATAATGTGTTAAACTAGCT
GCATATGCTTGCTGCTTGAGAGTTTTGCTTACTGAGTATGATTTATGAAAATATTATACACAGGAGCTAG
TGATTCTAATTGTTTGTGTATTTTAGATTCACAGTCCCAAGGCTCATTTCAGGCCCCTCAGTCCTCACAG
TCTGTTCATGATCATAATCAGCCATACCACATTTGTAGAGGTTTTACTTGCTTTAAAAAACCTCCCACAC
CTCCCCCTGAACCTGAAACATAAAATGAATGCAATTGTTGTTGTTAACTTGTTTATTGCAGCTTATAATG
GTTACAAATAAAGCAATAGCATCACAAATTTCACAAATAAAGCATTTTTTTCACTGCATTCTAGTTGTGG
TTTGTCCAAACTCATCAATGTATCTTATCATGTCTGGATCGATCCTGCATTAATGAATCGGCCAACGCGC
GGGGAGAGGCGGTTTGCGTATTGGCTGGCGTAATAGCGAAGAGGCCCGCACCGATCGCCCTTCCCAACAG
TTGCGCAGCCTGAATGGCGAATGGG
[124 nt withheld, positions 3176-3299]
C
[91 nt withheld, positions 3301-3391]
A
[49 nt withheld, positions 3393-3441]
CCTTTGACGTTGGAGTCCACGTTCTTT
[37 nt withheld, positions 3469-3505]
ACCCTATCTCGGTCTATTCTTTTGATTTATAAGGGATTTTGCCGATTTCGGCCTATTGGTTAAAAAATGA
GCTGATTTAACAAATATTTAACGCGAATTTTAACAAAATATTAACGTTTACAATTTCGCCTGATGCGGTA
TTTTCTCCTTACGCATCTGTGCGGTATTTCACACCGCATACGCGGATCTGCGCAGCACCATGGCCTGAAA
TAACCTCTGAAAGAGGAACTTGGTTAGGTACCTTCTGAGGCGGAAAGAACCAGCTGTGGAATGTGTGTCA
GTTAGGGTGTGGAAAGTCCCCAGGCTCCCCAGCAGGCAGAAGTATGCAAAGCATGCATCTCAATTAGTCA
GCAACCAGGTGTGGAAAGTCCCCAGGCTCCCCAGCAGGCAGAAGTATGCAAAGCATGCATCTCAATTAGT
CAGCAACCATAGTCCCGCCCCTAACTCCGCCCATCCCGCCCCTAACTCCGCCCAGTTCCGCCCATTCTCC
GCCCCATGGCTGACTAATTTTTTTTATTTATGCAGAGGCCGAGGCCGCCTCGGCCTCTGAGCTATTCCAG
AAGTAGTGAGGAGGCTTTTTTGGAGGCCTAGGCTTTTGCAAAAAGCTTGATTCTTCTGACACAACAGTCT
CGAACTTAAGGCTAGAGCCACCATGATTGAACAAGATGGATTGCACGCAGGTTCTCCGGCCGCTTGGGTG
GAGAGGCTATTCGGCTATGACTGGGCACAACAGACAATCGGCTGCTCTGATGCCGCCGTGTTCCGGCTGT
CAGCGCAGGGGCGCCCGGTTCTTTTTGTCAAGACCGACCTGTCCGGTGCCCTGAATGAACTGCAGGACGA
GGCAGCGCGGCTATCGTGGCTGGCCACGACGGGCGTTCCTTGCGCAGCTGTGCTCGACGTTGTCACTGAA
GCGGGAAGGGACTGGCTGCTATTGGGCGAAGTGCCGGGGCAGGATCTCCTGTCATCTCACCTTGCTCCTG
CCGAGAAAGTATCCATCATGGCTGATGCAATGCGGCGGCTGCATACGCTTGATCCGGCTACCTGCCCATT
CGACCACCAAGCGAAACATCGCATCGAGCGAGCACGTACTCGGATGGAAGCCGGTCTTGTCGATCAGGAT
GATCTGGACGAAGAGCATCAGGGGCTCGCGCCAGCCGAACTGTTCGCCAGGCTCAAGGCGCGCATGCCCG
ACGGCGAGGATCTCGTCGTGACCCATGGCGATGCCTGCTTGCCGAATATCATGGTGGAAAATGGCCGCTT
TTCTGGATTCATCGACTGTGGCCGGCTGGGTGTGGCGGACCGCTATCAGGACATAGCGTTGGCTACCCGT
GATATTGCTGAAGAGCTTGGCGGCGAATGGGCTGACCGCTTCCTCGTGCTTTACGGTATCGCCGCTCCCG
ATTCGCAGCGCATCGCCTTCTATCGCCTTCTTGACGAGTTCTTCTGAGCGGGACTCTGGGGTTCGAAATG
ACCGACCAAGCGACGCCCAACCTGCCATCACGATGGCCGCAATAAAATATCTTTATTTTCATTACATCTG
TGTGTTGGTTTTTTGTGTGAATCGATAGCGATAAGGATCCGCGTATGGTGCACTCTCAGTACAATCTGCT
CTGATGCCGCATAGTTAAGCCAGCCCCGACACCCGCCAACACCCGCTGACGCGCCCTGACGGGCTTGTCT
GCTCCCGGCATCCGCTTACAGACAAGCTGTGACCGTCTCCGGGAGCTGCATGTGTCAGAGGTTTTCACCG
TCATCACCGAAACGCGCGAGACGAAAGGGCCTCGTGATACGCCTATTTTTATAGGTTAATGTCATGATAA
TAATGGTTTCTTAGACGTCAGGTGGCACTTTTCGGGGAAATGTGCGCGGAACCCCTATTTGTTTATTTTT
CTAAATACATTCAAATATGTATCCGCTCATGAGACAATAACCCTGATAAATGCTTCAATAATATTGAAAA
AGGAAGAGTATGAGTATTCAACATTTCCGTGTCGCCCTTATTCCCTTTTTTGCGGCATTTTGCCTTCCTG
TTTTTGCTCACCCAGAAACGCTGGTGAAAGTAAAAGATGCTGAAGATCAGTTGGGTGCACGAGTGGGTTA
CATCGAACTGGATCTCAACAGCGGTAAGATCCTTGAGAGTTTTCGCCCCGAAGAACGTTTTCCAATGATG
AGCACTTTTAAAGTTCTGCTATGTGGCGCGGTATTATCCCGTATTGACGCCGGGCAAGAGCAACTCGGTC
GCCGCATACACTATTCTCAGAATGACTTGGTTGAGTACTCACCAGTCACAGAAAAGCATCTTACGGATGG
CATGACAGTAAGAGAATTATGCAGTGCTGCCATAACCATGAGTGATAACACTGCGGCCAACTTACTTCTG
ACAACGATCGGAGGACCGAAGGAGCTAACCGCTTTTTTGCACAACATGGGGGATCATGTAACTCGCCTTG
ATCGTTGGGAACCGGAGCTGAATGAAGCCATACCAAACGACGAGCGTGACACCACGATGCCTGTAGCAAT
GGCAACAACGTTGCGCAAACTATTAACTGGCGAACTACTTACTCTAGCTTCCCGGCAACAATTAATAGAC
TGGATGGAGGCGGATAAAGTTGCAGGACCACTTCTGCGCTCGGCCCTTCCGGCTGGCTGGTTTATTGCTG
ATAAATCTGGAGCCGGTGAGCGTGGGTCTCGCGGTATCATTGCAGCACTGGGGCCAGATGGTAAGCCCTC
CCGTATCGTAGTTATCTACACGACGGGGAGTCAGGCAACTATGGATGAACGAAATAGACAGATCGCTGAG
ATAGGTGCCTCACTGATTAAGCATTGGTAACTGTCAGACCAAGTTTACTCATATATACTTTAGATTGATT
TAAAACTTCATTTTTAATTTAAAAGGATCTAGGTGAAGATCCTTTTTGATAATCTCATGACCAAAATCCC
TTAACGTGAGTTTTCGTTCCACTGAGCGTCAGACCCCGTAGAAAAGATCAAAGGATCTTCTTGAGATCCT
TTTTTTCTGCGCGTAATCTGCTGCTTGCAAACAAAAAAACCACCGCTACCAGCGGTGGTTTGTTTGCCGG
ATCAAGAGCTACCAACTCTTTTTCCGAAGGTAACTGGCTTCAGCAGAGCGCAGATACCAAATACTGTCCT
TCTAGTGTAGCCGTAGTTAGGCCACCACTTCAAGAACTCTGTAGCACCGCCTACATACCTCGCTCTGCTA
ATCCTGTTACCAGTGGCTGCTGCCAGTGGCGATAAGTCGTGTCTTACCGGGTTGGACTCAAGACGATAGT
TACCGGATAAGGCGCAGCGGTCGGGCTGAACGGGGGGTTCGTGCACACAGCCCAGCTTGGAGCGAACGAC
CTACACCGAACTGAGATACCTACAGCGTGAGCATTGAGAAAGCGCCACGCTTCCCGAAGGGAGAAAGGCG
GACAGGTATCCGGTAAGCGGCAGGGTCGGAACAGGAGAGCGCACGAGGGAGCTTCCAGGGGGAAACGCCT
GGTATCTTTATAGTCCTGTCGGGTTTCGCCACCTCTGACTTGAGCGTCGATTTTTGTGATGCTCGTCAGG
GGGGCGGAGCCTATGGAAAAACGCCAGCAACGCGGCCTTTTTACGGTTCCTGGCCTTTTGCTGGCCTTTT
GCTCACATGTTCTTTCCTGCGTTATCCCCTGATTCTGTGGATAACCGTATTACCGCCTTTGAGTGAGCTG
ATACCGCTCGCCGCAGCCGAACGACCGAGCGCAGCGAGTCAGTGAGCGAGGAAGCGGAAGAGC
