>Addgene plasmid #36110 | YFP Gamma 13 | addgene partial sequence | sequence record 46069 | T7 5'-TAATACGACTCACTATAGGG-3'
CGCGATCACCACTTTGTACAAGAAAGCTGGGTCTAGATATCTCGAGTGCGGCCGCGAATTCTCACAGGAT
GGTGCATTTGCCCTTTTCCACCCATGGGTTGTTCTTCATCAGGTCGGGGTTCAGGAAGGGGTCCTTGGGG
ATCCCGTCCTCGATCCACTTCAGCAGCTCGGGGATGGTCTTGGACGCCATCTCCCGCTGGAAGGCCAGCT
GGTACTTAAGGCTCTCCACCTCTTTCTTCATCTGTGGCACGTCCCACTCCTCGTGATGGTGATGGTGATG
CATACTAGTTTTGTATAGTTCATCCATGCCATGTGTAATCCCAGCAGCTGTTACAAACTCAAGAAGGACC
ATGTGGTCTCTCTTTTCGTTGGGATCTTTCGAAAGCTTAGATTGATAGGACAGGTAATGGTTGTCTGGTA
AAAGGACAGGGCCATCGCCAATTGGAGTATTTTGTTGATAATGGTCTGCTAGTTGAACGCTTCCATCTTC
AATGTTGTGTCTAATTTTGAAGTTAACTTTGATTCCATTCTTTTGTTTGTCTGCCATGATGTATACATTG
TGTGAGTTATAGTTGTACTCCAATTTGTGTCCAAGAATGTTTCCATCTTCTTTAAAATCAATACCTTTTA
ACTCGATTCTATTAACAAGGGTATCACCTTCAAACTTGACTTCAGCACGTGTCTTGTAGTTCCCGTCATC
TTTGAAAAATATAGTTCTTTCCTGTACATAACCTTCGGGCATGGCACTCTTGAAAAAGTCATGCTGTTTC
ATATGATCTGGGTATCTTGCAAAGCACATAAGACCATAACCGAAAGTAGTGACAAGTGTTGGCCATGGAA
CAGGTAGTTTTCCAGTAGTGCAAATAAATTTAAAGGGTAAGTTTTCCGTATGTTGCATCACCTTCACCCT
CTCCACTGACAGAAAATTTGTGCCCATTAACATCACCA
