[The description below was written by a language model from this plasmid's Addgene catalogue record.]
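Description:
YFP Gamma 13 is a mammalian expression plasmid built on the Invitrogen Gateway destination vector pDEST12.2 (backbone about 7.3 kb without insert). It is maintained in E. coli as a high-copy plasmid under ampicillin selection. It also carries a neomycin resistance marker, so transfected mammalian cells can be selected with G418 if stable lines are wanted. No feature table accompanies the record, so details such as the origin of replication, polyadenylation signal and the promoter driving the neomycin marker are not stated.

The payload is the coding sequence of the G protein gamma 13 subunit (GNG13), a short insert of 204 bp, expressed from the CMV promoter for strong constitutive transcription in mammalian cells. Yellow fluorescent protein is fused to the N terminus of the gamma subunit. This placement leaves the C terminus free, which in G protein gamma subunits generally bears the lipid modification motif needed for membrane attachment. The insert was introduced by Gateway cloning. The record lists SpeI and EcoRI as intact flanking sites and SP6 and T7 as the sequencing primer sites on either side of the cassette.

The associated publication concerns a family of G protein beta-gamma complexes that move reversibly from the plasma membrane to endomembranes when receptors are activated. The construct is therefore suited to live-cell fluorescence imaging of gamma 13 localisation and trafficking, letting the tagged subunit's distribution be followed before and after receptor stimulation.
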