Addgene plasmid #36110: YFP Gamma 13
Depositing lab: Narasimhan Gautam. Depositing organization: Washington University in Saint Louis. Publication: A family of G protein betagamma subunits translocate reversibly from the plasma membrane to endomembranes on receptor activation. Saini DK, Kalyanaraman V, Chisari M, Gautam N. J Biol Chem. 2007 Aug 17;282(33):24099-108. Epub 2007 Jun 20. 10.1074/jbc.M701191200 PubMed 17581822.
Backbone
  Vector backbone: pDEST12.2
  Backbone manufacturer: Invitrogen
  Backbone size w/o insert (bp): 7261
  Vector type: Mammalian Expression
  Selectable markers: Neomycin (select with G418)
Growth in bacteria
  Bacterial resistance: Ampicillin, 100 μg/mL
  Growth temperature: 37°C
  Growth strain: DH5alpha
  Copy number: High Copy
Gene/Insert
  Gene/Insert name: G protein subunit Gamma 13 (alt name: Gng13)
  Insert size (bp): 204
  GenBank ID: NM_016541
  Entrez Gene: GNG13 (a.k.a. G(gamma)13, HG3J, h2-35)
  Promoter: CMV
  Tag / fusion protein: YFP (N terminal on insert)
  Cloning method: Gateway Cloning; 5′ cloning site SpeI (not destroyed); 3′ cloning site EcoR1 (not destroyed)
  Sequencing primers: 5′ SP6; 3′ T7
Terms and licenses: Academic/Nonprofit Terms; Industry Terms: Not Available to Industry
How to cite: YFP Gamma 13 was a gift from Narasimhan Gautam (Addgene plasmid # 36110 ; http://n2t.net/addgene:36110 ; RRID:Addgene_36110)
